>Addgene plasmid #90639 | COPS3 G12.4 gRNA | addgene full sequence | sequence record 183323 | Addgene NGS Result
GAGCGCCCAATACGCAAACCGCCTCTCCCCGCGCGTTGGCCGATTCATTAATGCAGCTGGCACGACAGGT
TTCCCGACTGGAAAGCGGGCAGTGAGCGCAACGCAATTAATGTGAGTTAGCTCACTCATTAGGCACCCCA
GGCTTTACACTTTATGCTTCCGGCTCGTATGTTGTGTGGAATTGTGAGCGGATAACAATTTCACACAGGA
AACAGCTATGACCATGATTACGCCAAGCGCGCAATTAACCCTCACTAAAGGGAACAAAAGCTGGAGCTGC
AAGCTTAATGTAGTCTTATGCAATACTCTTGTAGTCTTGCAACATGGTAACGATGAGTTAGCAACATGCC
TTACAAGGAGAGAAAAAGCACCGTGCATGCCGATTGGTGGAAGTAAGGTGGTACGATCGTGCCTTATTAG
GAAGGCAACAGACGGGTCTGACATGGATTGGACGAACCACTGAATTGCCGCATTGCAGAGATATTGTATT
TAAGTGCCTAGCTCGATACATAAACGGGTCTCTCTGGTTAGACCAGATCTGAGCCTGGGAGCTCTCTGGC
TAACTAGGGAACCCACTGCTTAAGCCTCAATAAAGCTTGCCTTGAGTGCTTCAAGTAGTGTGTGCCCGTC
TGTTGTGTGACTCTGGTAACTAGAGATCCCTCAGACCCTTTTAGTCAGTGTGGAAAATCTCTAGCAGTGG
CGCCCGAACAGGGACTTGAAAGCGAAAGGGAAACCAGAGGAGCTCTCTCGACGCAGGACTCGGCTTGCTG
AAGCGCGCACGGCAAGAGGCGAGGGGCGGCGACTGGTGAGTACGCCAAAAATTTTGACTAGCGGAGGCTA
GAAGGAGAGAGATGGGTGCGAGAGCGTCAGTATTAAGCGGGGGAGAATTAGATCGCGATGGGAAAAAATT
CGGTTAAGGCCAGGGGGAAAGAAAAAATATAAATTAAAACATATAGTATGGGCAAGCAGGGAGCTAGAAC
GATTCGCAGTTAATCCTGGCCTGTTAGAAACATCAGAAGGCTGTAGACAAATACTGGGACAGCTACAACC
ATCCCTTCAGACAGGATCAGAAGAACTTAGATCATTATATAATACAGTAGCAACCCTCTATTGTGTGCAT
CAAAGGATAGAGATAAAAGACACCAAGGAAGCTTTAGACAAGATAGAGGAAGAGCAAAACAAAAGTAAGA
CCACCGCACAGCAAGCGGCCGCTGATCTTCAGACCTGGAGGAGGAGATATGAGGGACAATTGGAGAAGTG
AATTATATAAATATAAAGTAGTAAAAATTGAACCATTAGGAGTAGCACCCACCAAGGCAAAGAGAAGAGT
GGTGCAGAGAGAAAAAAGAGCAGTGGGAATAGGAGCTTTGTTCCTTGGGTTCTTGGGAGCAGCAGGAAGC
ACTATGGGCGCAGCGTCAATGACGCTGACGGTACAGGCCAGACAATTATTGTCTGGTATAGTGCAGCAGC
AGAACAATTTGCTGAGGGCTATTGAGGCGCAACAGCATCTGTTGCAACTCACAGTCTGGGGCATCAAGCA
GCTCCAGGCAAGAATCCTGGCTGTGGAAAGATACCTAAAGGATCAACAGCTCCTGGGGATTTGGGGTTGC
TCTGGAAAACTCATTTGCACCACTGCTGTGCCTTGGAATGCTAGTTGGAGTAATAAATCTCTGGAACAGA
TTTGGAATCACACGACCTGGATGGAGTGGGACAGAGAAATTAACAATTACACAAGCTTAATACACTCCTT
AATTGAAGAATCGCAAAACCAGCAAGAAAAGAATGAACAAGAATTATTGGAATTAGATAAATGGGCAAGT
TTGTGGAATTGGTTTAACATAACAAATTGGCTGTGGTATATAAAATTATTCATAATGATAGTAGGAGGCT
TGGTAGGTTTAAGAATAGTTTTTGCTGTACTTTCTATAGTGAATAGAGTTAGGCAGGGATATTCACCATT
ATCGTTTCAGACCCACCTCCCAACCCCGAGGGGACCCAGAGAGGGCCTATTTCCCATGATTCCTTCATAT
TTGCATATACGATACAAGGCTGTTAGAGAGATAATTAGAATTAATTTGACTGTAAACACAAAGATATTAG
TACAAAATACGTGACGTAGAAAGTAATAATTTCTTGGGTAGTTTGCAGTTTTAAAATTATGTTTTAAAAT
GGACTATCATATGCTTACCGTAACTTGAAAGTATTTCGATTTCTTGGCTTTATATATCTTGTGGAAAGGA
CGAAACACCGGTGAACTGATCAACAAGAGTGTTTAAGAGCTATGCTGGAAACAGCATAGCAAGTTTAAAT
AAGGCTAGTCCGTTATCAACTTGAAAAAGTGGCACCGAGTCGGTGCTTTTTTTGAATTCTAGATCTTGAG
ACAAATGGCAGTATTCATCCACAATTTTAAAAGAAAAGGGGGGATTGGGGGGTACAGTGCAGGGGAAAGA
ATAGTAGACATAATAGCAACAGACATACAAACTAAAGAATTACAAAAACAAATTACAAAAATTCAAAATT
TTCGGGTTTATTACAGGGACAGCAGAGATCCACTTTGGCGCCGGCTCGAGTGGCTCCGGTGCCCGTCAGT
GGGCAGAGCGCACATCGCCCACAGTCCCCGAGAAGTTGGGGGGAGGGGTCGGCAATTGAACCGGTGCCTA
GAGAAGGTGGCGCGGGGTAAACTGGGAAAGTGATGTCGTGTACTGGCTCCGCCTTTTTCCCGAGGGTGGG
GGAGAACCGTATATAAGTGCAGTAGTCGCCGTGAACGTTCTTTTTCGCAACGGGTTTGCCGCCAGAACAC
AGGTGTCGTGACGCGGGATCCGCCACCATGACCGAGTACAAGCCCACGGTGCGCCTCGCCACCCGCGACG
ACGTCCCCAGGGCCGTACGCACCCTCGCCGCCGCGTTCGCCGACTACCCCGCCACGCGCCACACCGTCGA
TCCGGACCGCCACATCGAGCGGGTCACCGAGCTGCAAGAACTCTTCCTCACGCGCGTCGGGCTCGACATC
GGCAAGGTGTGGGTCGCGGACGACGGCGCCGCGGTGGCGGTCTGGACCACGCCGGAGAGCGTCGAAGCGG
GGGCGGTGTTCGCCGAGATCGGCCCGCGCATGGCCGAGTTGAGCGGTTCCCGGCTGGCCGCGCAGCAACA
GATGGAAGGCCTCCTGGCGCCGCACCGGCCCAAGGAGCCCGCGTGGTTCCTGGCCACCGTCGGAGTCTCG
CCCGACCACCAGGGCAAGGGTCTGGGCAGCGCCGTCGTGCTCCCCGGAGTGGAGGCGGCCGAGCGCGCCG
GGGTGCCCGCCTTCCTGGAGACCTCCGCGCCCCGCAACCTCCCCTTCTACGAGCGGCTCGGCTTCACCGT
CACCGCCGACGTCGAGGTGCCCGAAGGACCGCGCACCTGGTGCATGACCCGCAAGCCCGGTGCCTGAACG
CGTTAAGTCGACAATCAACCTCTGGATTACAAAATTTGTGAAAGATTGACTGGTATTCTTAACTATGTTG
CTCCTTTTACGCTATGTGGATACGCTGCTTTAATGCCTTTGTATCATGCTATTGCTTCCCGTATGGCTTT
CATTTTCTCCTCCTTGTATAAATCCTGGTTGCTGTCTCTTTATGAGGAGTTGTGGCCCGTTGTCAGGCAA
CGTGGCGTGGTGTGCACTGTGTTTGCTGACGCAACCCCCACTGGTTGGGGCATTGCCACCACCTGTCAGC
TCCTTTCCGGGACTTTCGCTTTCCCCCTCCCTATTGCCACGGCGGAACTCATCGCCGCCTGCCTTGCCCG
CTGCTGGACAGGGGCTCGGCTGTTGGGCACTGACAATTCCGTGGTGTTGTCGGGGAAATCATCGTCCTTT
CCTTGGCTGCTCGCCTGTGTTGCCACCTGGATTCTGCGCGGGACGTCCTTCTGCTACGTCCCTTCGGCCC
TCAATCCAGCGGACCTTCCTTCCCGCGGCCTGCTGCCGGCTCTGCGGCCTCTTCCGCGTCTTCGCCTTCG
CCCTCAGACGAGTCGGATCTCCCTTTGGGCCGCCTCCCCGCGTCGACTTTAAGACCAATGACTTACAAGG
CAGCTGTAGATCTTAGCCACTTTTTAAAAGAAAAGGGGGGACTGGAAGGGCTAATTCACTCCCAACGAAG
ACAAGATCTGCTTTTTGCTTGTACTGGGTCTCTCTGGTTAGACCAGATCTGAGCCTGGGAGCTCTCTGGC
TAACTAGGGAACCCACTGCTTAAGCCTCAATAAAGCTTGCCTTGAGTGCTTCAAGTAGTGTGTGCCCGTC
TGTTGTGTGACTCTGGTAACTAGAGATCCCTCAGACCCTTTTAGTCAGTGTGGAAAATCTCTAGCAGTAC
GTATAGTAGTTCATGTCATCTTATTATTCAGTATTTATAACTTGCAAAGAAATGAATATCAGAGAGTGAG
AGGAACTTGTTTATTGCAGCTTATAATGGTTACAAATAAAGCAATAGCATCACAAATTTCACAAATAAAG
CATTTTTTTCACTGCATTCTAGTTGTGGTTTGTCCAAACTCATCAATGTATCTTATCATGTCTGGCTCTA
GCTATCCCGCCCCTAACTCCGCCCATCCCGCCCCTAACTCCGCCCAGTTCCGCCCATTCTCCGCCCCATG
GCTGACTAATTTTTTTTATTTATGCAGAGGCCGAGGCCGCCTCGGCCTCTGAGCTATTCCAGAAGTAGTG
AGGAGGCTTTTTTGGAGGCCTAGGGACGTACCCAATTCGCCCTATAGTGAGTCGTATTACGCGCGCTCAC
TGGCCGTCGTTTTACAACGTCGTGACTGGGAAAACCCTGGCGTTACCCAACTTAATCGCCTTGCAGCACA
TCCCCCTTTCGCCAGCTGGCGTAATAGCGAAGAGGCCCGCACCGATCGCCCTTCCCAACAGTTGCGCAGC
CTGAATGGCGAATGGG
[124 nt withheld, positions 4917-5040]
C
[91 nt withheld, positions 5042-5132]
A
[49 nt withheld, positions 5134-5182]
CCTTTGACGTTGGAGTCCACGTTCTTT
[37 nt withheld, positions 5210-5246]
ACCCTATCTCGGTCTATTCTTTTGATTTATAAGGGATTTTGCCGATTTCGGCCTATTGGTTAAAAAATGA
GCTGATTTAACAAAAATTTAACGCGAATTTTAACAAAATATTAACGCTTACAATTTAGGTGGCACTTTTC
GGGGAAATGTGCGCGGAACCCCTATTTGTTTATTTTTCTAAATACATTCAAATATGTATCCGCTCATGAG
ACAATAACCCTGATAAATGCTTCAATAATATTGAAAAAGGAAGAGTATGAGTATTCAACATTTCCGTGTC
GCCCTTATTCCCTTTTTTGCGGCATTTTGCCTTCCTGTTTTTGCTCACCCAGAAACGCTGGTGAAAGTAA
AAGATGCTGAAGATCAGTTGGGTGCACGAGTGGGTTACATCGAACTGGATCTCAACAGCGGTAAGATCCT
TGAGAGTTTTCGCCCCGAAGAACGTTTTCCAATGATGAGCACTTTTAAAGTTCTGCTATGTGGCGCGGTA
TTATCCCGTATTGACGCCGGGCAAGAGCAACTCGGTCGCCGCATACACTATTCTCAGAATGACTTGGTTG
AGTACTCACCAGTCACAGAAAAGCATCTTACGGATGGCATGACAGTAAGAGAATTATGCAGTGCTGCCAT
AACCATGAGTGATAACACTGCGGCCAACTTACTTCTGACAACGATCGGAGGACCGAAGGAGCTAACCGCT
TTTTTGCACAACATGGGGGATCATGTAACTCGCCTTGATCGTTGGGAACCGGAGCTGAATGAAGCCATAC
CAAACGACGAGCGTGACACCACGATGCCTGTAGCAATGGCAACAACGTTGCGCAAACTATTAACTGGCGA
ACTACTTACTCTAGCTTCCCGGCAACAATTAATAGACTGGATGGAGGCGGATAAAGTTGCAGGACCACTT
CTGCGCTCGGCCCTTCCGGCTGGCTGGTTTATTGCTGATAAATCTGGAGCCGGTGAGCGTGGGTCTCGCG
GTATCATTGCAGCACTGGGGCCAGATGGTAAGCCCTCCCGTATCGTAGTTATCTACACGACGGGGAGTCA
GGCAACTATGGATGAACGAAATAGACAGATCGCTGAGATAGGTGCCTCACTGATTAAGCATTGGTAACTG
TCAGACCAAGTTTACTCATATATACTTTAGATTGATTTAAAACTTCATTTTTAATTTAAAAGGATCTAGG
TGAAGATCCTTTTTGATAATCTCATGACCAAAATCCCTTAACGTGAGTTTTCGTTCCACTGAGCGTCAGA
CCCCGTAGAAAAGATCAAAGGATCTTCTTGAGATCCTTTTTTTCTGCGCGTAATCTGCTGCTTGCAAACA
AAAAAACCACCGCTACCAGCGGTGGTTTGTTTGCCGGATCAAGAGCTACCAACTCTTTTTCCGAAGGTAA
CTGGCTTCAGCAGAGCGCAGATACCAAATACTGTTCTTCTAGTGTAGCCGTAGTTAGGCCACCACTTCAA
GAACTCTGTAGCACCGCCTACATACCTCGCTCTGCTAATCCTGTTACCAGTGGCTGCTGCCAGTGGCGAT
AAGTCGTGTCTTACCGGGTTGGACTCAAGACGATAGTTACCGGATAAGGCGCAGCGGTCGGGCTGAACGG
GGGGTTCGTGCACACAGCCCAGCTTGGAGCGAACGACCTACACCGAACTGAGATACCTACAGCGTGAGCT
ATGAGAAAGCGCCACGCTTCCCGAAGGGAGAAAGGCGGACAGGTATCCGGTAAGCGGCAGGGTCGGAACA
GGAGAGCGCACGAGGGAGCTTCCAGGGGGAAACGCCTGGTATCTTTATAGTCCTGTCGGGTTTCGCCACC
TCTGACTTGAGCGTCGATTTTTGTGATGCTCGTCAGGGGGGCGGAGCCTATGGAAAAACGCCAGCAACGC
GGCCTTTTTACGGTTCCTGGCCTTTTGCTGGCCTTTTGCTCACATGTTCTTTCCTGCGTTATCCCCTGAT
TCTGTGGATAACCGTATTACCGCCTTTGAGTGAGCTGATACCGCTCGCCGCAGCCGAACGACCGAGCGCA
GCGAGTCAGTGAGCGAGGAAGCGGAA
Features (pLannotate 1.2.2; 27 found; start..end, strand, type, name):
      3..95      +  CDS            lacI (fragment): lac repressor; lacI; The lac repressor binds to the lac operator to inhibit transcription in E. coli. This inhibition can be relieved by adding lactose or isopropyl-β-D-thiogalactopyranoside (IPTG).
    108..129     +  protein_bind   CAP binding site: CAP binding activates transcription in the presence of cAMP. E. coli catabolite activator protein
    144..174     +  promoter       lac promoter: promoter for the E. coli lac operon
    182..198     +  protein_bind   lac operator: The lac repressor binds to the lac operator to inhibit transcription in E. coli. This inhibition can be relieved by adding lactose or isopropyl-β-D-thiogalactopyranoside (IPTG). lac repressor encoded by lacI
    243..261     +  promoter       T3 promoter: promoter for bacteriophage T3 RNA polymerase
    289..515     +  promoter       RSV promoter: Rous sarcoma virus enhancer/promoter
    516..696     +  LTR            5' LTR (truncated): truncated 5' long terminal repeat (LTR) from HIV-1
    743..868     +  misc_feature   HIV-1 Ψ: packaging signal of human immunodeficiency virus type 1
    852..1215    +  CDS            HIV-1 gag (fragment): gag protein from human immunodeficiency virus 1; gag
   1361..1594    +  misc_feature   RRE: The Rev response element (RRE) of HIV-1 allows for Rev-dependent mRNA export from the nucleus to the cytoplasm.
   1971..1997    +  CDS            Rev (fragment): human immunodeficiency virus 1 (HIV-1) Rev protein; rev; enhances nuclear export of unspliced and incompletely spliced viral mRNAs
   2001..2241    +  promoter       U6 promoter: RNA polymerase III promoter for human U6 snRNA
   2289..2356    +  misc_RNA       tracrRNA (fragment): trans-activating CRISPR RNA for the Streptococcus pyogenes CRISPR/Cas9 system
   2405..2522    +  misc_feature   cPPT/CTS: central polypurine tract and central termination sequence of HIV-1
   2591..2802    +  promoter       EF-1α core promoter: core promoter for human elongation factor EF-1α
   2828..3427    +  CDS            PuroR (fragment): puromycin N-acetyltransferase; pac from Streptomyces; confers resistance to puromycin
   3443..4031    +  misc_feature   WPRE: woodchuck hepatitis virus posttranscriptional regulatory element
   4082..4101    +  misc_feature   cPPT/CTS (fragment): central polypurine tract and central termination sequence of HIV-1
   4103..4336    +  LTR            3' LTR (ΔU3): self-inactivating 3' long terminal repeat (LTR) from HIV-1
   4414..4535    +  polyA_signal   SV40 poly(A) signal: SV40 polyadenylation signal
   4575..4710    +  rep_origin     SV40 ori: SV40 origin of replication
   4731..4749    -  promoter       T7 promoter: promoter for bacteriophage T7 RNA polymerase
   4757..4912    +  CDS            lacZα (fragment): LacZα fragment of β-galactosidase; lacZ fragment
   4917..5345    +  rep_origin     f1 ori (sequence partly withheld): f1 bacteriophage origin of replication; arrow indicates direction of (+) strand synthesis
   5398..5502    +  promoter       AmpR promoter: bla
   5503..6363    +  CDS            AmpR: β-lactamase; bla; confers resistance to ampicillin, carbenicillin, and related antibiotics
   6534..7122    +  rep_origin     ori: high-copy-number ColE1/pMB1/pBR322/pUC origin of replication
