[The description below was written by a language model from this plasmid's Addgene catalogue record and pLannotate feature annotations shown in this document.]
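Description:
COPS3 G12.4 gRNA is a third-generation lentiviral CRISPR guide plasmid built on the pLenti-sgRNA backbone and designed to target the human COPS3 gene. It is propagated in E. coli through a high-copy ColE1/pUC-type origin with ampicillin selection (AmpR), and it also carries an f1 origin and remnants of lac/lacZα cloning-vector sequence. The catalogue gives the empty backbone as 9,151 bp, whereas the sequenced record is 7,302 nt. This would fit loss of a stuffer fragment when the guide was cloned, though the record does not say so.

The viral portion has the usual third-generation self-inactivating layout. An RSV promoter drives a truncated HIV-1 5' LTR, so genomic RNA is produced without Tat. This is followed by the Ψ packaging signal with a partial gag sequence, the Rev response element for nuclear export, a cPPT/CTS, a WPRE to boost expression, and a ΔU3 3' LTR that inactivates LTR promoter activity after integration. An SV40 poly(A) signal and SV40 origin lie downstream of the 3' LTR.

Between the LTRs, a human U6 RNA polymerase III promoter expresses the COPS3 spacer fused to the S. pyogenes guide RNA scaffold. The spacer was inserted as annealed oligonucleotides between BsmBI sites that were destroyed during cloning. A separate EF-1α core promoter drives puromycin N-acetyltransferase for selection of transduced mammalian cells. No Cas9 is annotated, so the nuclease must be supplied separately in the target cells. The plasmid belongs to a guide series used for a large-scale analysis of cell-cycle gene knockouts in human cell lines.
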