Addgene plasmid #90639: COPS3 G12.4 gRNA
Purpose: 3rd generation lentiviral gRNA plasmid targeting human COPS3
Depositing lab: Iain Cheeseman. Depositing organization: Whitehead Institute for Biomedical Research. Publication: Large-Scale Analysis of CRISPR/Cas9 Cell-Cycle Knockouts Reveals the Diversity of p53-Dependent Responses to Cell-Cycle Defects. McKinley KL, Cheeseman IM. Dev Cell. 2017 Feb 27;40(4):405-420.e2. doi: 10.1016/j.devcel.2017.01.012. Epub 2017 Feb 16. PubMed 28216383.
Backbone
  Vector backbone: pLenti-sgRNA
  Backbone manufacturer: Eric Lander & David Sabatini labs (Addgene plasmid #71409)
  Backbone size w/o insert (bp): 9151
  Vector type: Lentiviral, CRISPR
  Selectable markers: Puromycin
Growth in bacteria
  Bacterial resistance: Ampicillin, 100 μg/mL
  Growth temperature: 37°C
  Growth strain: NEB Stable
  Copy number: Unknown
Gene/Insert
  Gene/Insert name: COPS3 (Guide Designation G12.4) (alt name: pKMKO series)
  gRNA/shRNA sequence: CACCgGTGAACTGATCAACAAGAGT
  Species: H. sapiens (human)
  Promoter: U6
  Cloning method: Restriction Enzyme; 5′ cloning site BsmBI (destroyed during cloning); 3′ cloning site BsmBI (destroyed during cloning)
  Sequencing primers: 5′ hU6-F (5'-GAGGGCCTATTTCCCATGATT-3'); 3′ EF1a-R (5'-CACGGCGACTACTGCACTTA-3')
Terms and licenses: Academic/Nonprofit Terms; Industry Terms: Not Available to Industry
Depositor comments: Please note that gRNA target sequence listed is not strictly the 20nt spacer sequence, but also contains the 5' BsmBI overhang. For more information about knockout human cell lines generated using this plasmid, please see http://cellcycleknockouts.wi.mit.edu/ .
How to cite: COPS3 G12.4 gRNA was a gift from Iain Cheeseman (Addgene plasmid # 90639 ; http://n2t.net/addgene:90639 ; RRID:Addgene_90639)
